>Addgene plasmid #84890 | pDONR221-EWSR1 g1532c No Stop | addgene partial sequence | sequence record 166821 | M13pUC-Fwd 5'-CCCAGTCACGACGTTGTAAAACG-3'
TAATGATTTTATTTTGACTGATAGTGACCTGTTCGTTGCAACAAATTGATGAGCAATGCTTTTTTATAAT
GCCAACTTTGTACAAAAAAGCAGGCTTCGAAGGAGATAACAAAATGGCGTCCACGGATTACAGTACCTAT
AGCCAAGCTGCAGCGCAGCAGGGCTACAGTGCTTACACCGCCCAGCCCACTCAAGGATATGCACAGACCA
CCCAGGCATATGGGCAACAAAGCTATGGAACCTATGGACAGCCCACTGATGTCAGCTATACCCAGGCTCA
GACCACTGCAACCTATGGGCAGACCGCCTATGCAACTTCTTATGGACAGCCTCCCACTGGTTATACTACT
CCAACTGCCCCCCAGGCATACAGCCAGCCTGTCCAGGGGTATGGCACTGGTGCTTATGATACCACCACTG
CTACAGTCACCACCACCCAGGCCTCCTATGCAGCTCAGTCTGCATATGGCACTCAGCCTGCTTATCCAGC
CTATGGGCAGCAGCCAGCAGCCACTGCACCTACAAGACCGCAGGATGGAAACAAGCCCACTGAGACTAGT
CAACCTCAATCTAGCACAGGGGGTTACAACCAGCCCAGCCTAGGATATGGACAGAGTAACTACAGTTATC
CCCAGGTACCTGGGAGCTACCCCATGCAGCCAGTCACTGCACCTCCATCCTACCCTCCTACCAGCTATTC
CTCTACACAGCCGACTAGTTATGATCAGAGCAGTTACTCTCAGCAGAACACCTATGGGCAACCGAGCAGC
TATGGACAGCAGAGTAGCTATGGTCAACAAAGCAGCTATGGGCAGCAGCCTCCCACTAGTTACCCACCCC
AAACTGGATCCTACAGCCAAGCTCCAAGTCAATATAGCCAACAGAGCAGCAG
