>Addgene plasmid #84890 | pDONR221-EWSR1 g1532c No Stop | addgene partial sequence | sequence record 166824 | M13-Rev 5'-CAGGAAACAGCTATGACC-3'
TAATGATTTTATTTTGACTGATAGTGACCTGTTCGTTGCAACAAATTGATAAGCAATGCTTTCTTATAAT
GCCAACTTTGTACAAGAAAGCTGGGTCGTAGGGCCGATCTCTGCGCTCCTGACGGTGCTCGCCTTTATCC
ATTTTTCCAGGTCCTCCACGTCCTCCTCTTCTTCCTCCCATCTGTTCCATCAAAGGTCCAGGGGGCCCCC
CAGGGCCACCTCGTCTTCCTCCACCAAAGCCACCTCGGTCCATGCCCCGGCCACCACGGAAGCCACCTCT
GTCTCCACCACGGCCACCTCTGAACATTCCACCGGGACCACCACGATCCATGAGGCCACCTCTTCCTCCC
CGCATGCCACCAGGGCCACCTCTGCCACGATCACCACCCGGGGGCGGAAAGGGTGGCGGGAGGAAGCCTT
CAGGCTTTGGGGCCTTACACTGGTTGCACTCTGTTCTCCAGGCGAAGTTCTGGTTTCCACAACCCGGATT
GGGACACTGCCAGTCTCCAGCTCGGTGCTGGACGTTTCCTGCTCCAGAGGGGTTCCCTCGGGAACCCCGG
GGTCCTCTTGGAGGGAAGCCTCCTCTATCTCCTCCACGGCCTCCCATGCGACCCATGGGTCCCCCAGGAC
CTCCTGGGCCTCCTGGACCTCCACGGAGTGGTGGTGGCATGCCTCTGCCCTCACGGGGTGGCAGACCACC
CCGCATACTGTTCATTGGAGGCTTCTTCCGAGCAAGGGAGACTTTAAGTTTGCTCCCTTGAAAATCTTTC
CCATCAAACCATTCCACGGCAGCCTTGGCAGTGGGTGGGTCTTCATAGGACACTGTGGCATCGCCTTTGG
GCTTTCCTGTTTCCTTGTCCAGGTAGATGTGGATCATGGGTTGCCCAGTTCTCTTGTTCATCTTAACAAC
CCCACACTGCTTAAAGAAGTCTGCCAGATCATCTAGAGTCACACTGTCATTTAATCC
