[The description below was written by a language model from this plasmid's Addgene catalogue record.]
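Description:
pDONR221-EWSR1 g1532c No Stop is a Gateway entry-type clone built in the pDONR221 donor backbone, carrying the human EWSR1 coding sequence. It is a high-copy bacterial plasmid propagated in E. coli under kanamycin selection. As is usual for a pDONR221-derived clone produced by Gateway recombination, the insert would be expected to sit between attL recombination sites, although no feature table is provided and the record does not list these sites or the origin of replication explicitly. M13 forward and reverse primer sites flanking the insert are recorded for sequence verification.

The insert has no promoter of its own, so the plasmid is not an expression construct. It serves as a shuttle from which the open reading frame can be transferred by LR recombination into destination vectors that provide the promoter, tags and host-specific elements. Two modifications define this version. The g1532c nucleotide substitution is a point mutation in EWSR1; the record does not state the resulting amino-acid change. The "No Stop" designation indicates that the native stop codon has been removed, which allows in-frame fusion to C-terminal tags or reporters supplied by the destination vector.

EWSR1 encodes an RNA-binding protein related to FUS/TLS, and the associated publication concerns evaluating the role of EWSR1 in amyotrophic lateral sclerosis. This suggests the clone is intended for generating expression constructs of a variant form of the protein for comparison with wild type, though the specific downstream assays and host systems are not stated in the record.
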