Addgene plasmid #84890: pDONR221-EWSR1 g1532c No Stop
Purpose: DONOR vector for Gateway cloning of EWSR1 g1532c No Stop
Depositing lab: Aaron Gitler. Depositing organization: Stanford University. Publication: Evaluating the role of the FUS/TLS-related gene EWSR1 in amyotrophic lateral sclerosis. Couthouis J, Hart MP, Erion R, King OD, Diaz Z, Nakaya T, Ibrahim F, Kim HJ, Mojsilovic-Petrovic J, Panossian S, Kim CE, Frackelton EC, Solski JA, Williams KL, Clay-Falcone D, Elman L, McCluskey L, Greene R, Hakonarson H, Kalb RG, Lee VM, Trojanowski JQ, Nicholson GA, Blair IP, Bonini NM, Van Deerlin VM, Mourelatos Z, Shorter J, Gitler AD. Hum Mol Genet. 2012 Jul 1;21(13):2899-911. doi: 10.1093/hmg/dds116. Epub 2012 Mar 27. PubMed 22454397.
Backbone
  Vector backbone: pDONR221
  Vector type: Gateway donor
Growth in bacteria
  Bacterial resistance: Kanamycin, 50 μg/mL
  Growth temperature: 37°C
  Growth strain: DH5alpha
  Copy number: High Copy
Gene/Insert
  Gene/Insert name: EWSR1
  Species: H. sapiens (human)
  Mutation: g1532c No Stop
  Entrez Gene: EWSR1 (a.k.a. EWS, EWS-FLI1)
  Promoter: none
  Cloning method: Gateway Cloning
  Sequencing primers: 5′ M13F; 3′ M13R
Terms and licenses: Academic/Nonprofit Terms; Industry Terms: Not Available to Industry
How to cite: pDONR221-EWSR1 g1532c No Stop was a gift from Aaron Gitler (Addgene plasmid # 84890 ; http://n2t.net/addgene:84890 ; RRID:Addgene_84890)
